Addgene plasmid #70582: R777-E298 Hs.RPS6KB1-nostop
Purpose: Gateway ORF clone of human RPS6KB1 [NM_003161.3] without stop codon (for C-terminal fusions)
Depositing lab: Dominic Esposito. Depositing organization: National Cancer Institute (NCI).
Backbone
  Vector backbone: pDonor-255
  Backbone size w/o insert (bp): 2693
  Vector type: Gateway Entry Clone
Growth in bacteria
  Bacterial resistance: Spectinomycin, 50 μg/mL
  Growth temperature: 37°C
  Growth strain: DH10B
  Copy number: High Copy
Gene/Insert
  Gene/Insert name: RPS6KB1
  Species: H. sapiens (human)
  Insert size (bp): 1575
  GenBank ID: NM_003161.3
  Entrez Gene: RPS6KB1 (a.k.a. PS6K, S6K, S6K-beta-1, S6K1, STK14A, p70 S6KA, p70(S6K)-alpha, p70-S6K, p70-alpha)
  Cloning method: Gateway Cloning
  Sequencing primers: 5′ M13F 23-mer (5'-CCCAGTCACGACGTTGTAAAACG); 3′ attLR 23-mer (5'-TAACATCAGAGATTTTGAGACAC)
Terms and licenses: Academic/Nonprofit Terms; Industry Terms: Not Available to Industry
Depositor comments: a51g, a774g silent mutations not noted in Refseq
How to cite: R777-E298 Hs.RPS6KB1-nostop was a gift from Dominic Esposito (Addgene plasmid # 70582 ; http://n2t.net/addgene:70582 ; RRID:Addgene_70582)
