[The description below was written by a language model from this plasmid's Addgene catalogue record and pLannotate feature annotations shown in this document.]
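Description:
R777-E298 Hs.RPS6KB1-nostop is a Gateway entry clone built on the pDonor-255 backbone that carries the human RPS6KB1 open reading frame (reference transcript NM_003161.3) with its stop codon removed. The whole plasmid is about 4.3 kb, of which the insert accounts for 1,575 bp. It is maintained in E. coli from a high-copy ColE1/pUC-type origin and selected with spectinomycin through an aadA (SmR) aminoglycoside adenylyltransferase gene. That gene sits downstream of a fragment of a class 1 integron Pc promoter and a residual piece of a gentamicin resistance gene. Short lacZα and lacI remnants are also annotated, along with rrnB T1 and T2 terminators, which typically insulate the cloning region from read-through transcription.

The ORF is flanked by attL recombination sites, annotated as attL3 upstream and a partial attL2 downstream. The upstream label comes from automated annotation and the catalogue entry does not specify the att site types. These sites allow LR Clonase-mediated transfer of the coding sequence into Gateway destination vectors. The entry clone has no annotated promoter for expressing the insert, so promoter, tags and host range are supplied by the chosen destination vector. Because the stop codon is absent, the ORF can read through into a C-terminal tag or fusion partner, which is the stated purpose of the clone.

RPS6KB1 encodes p70 S6 kinase, a serine/threonine kinase acting downstream of mTOR to promote protein synthesis, cell growth and proliferation. The depositor notes two silent substitutions (a51g and a774g) relative to the RefSeq entry, which do not change the protein.
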