Features (pLannotate 1.2.2; 11 found; start..end, strand, type, name):
     18..54      -  CDS            lacZα (fragment): LacZα fragment of β-galactosidase; lacZ fragment
     85..180     +  protein_bind   attL3: mutant version of attL; recombination site for the Gateway® LR reaction LR Clonase™
    186..1760    +  CDS            RPS6KB1: KS6B1_HUMAN - Also known as STK14A. Experimental evidence at protein level: Swiss-Prot protein existence level 1. Serine/threonine-protein kinase that acts downstream of mTOR signaling in response to growth factors and nutrients to promote cell proliferation, cell growth and cell cycle progression. Regulates protein synthesis through phosphorylation of EIF4B, RPS6 and EEF2K, and contributes to cell survival by repressing the pro-apoptotic function of BAD. Under conditions of nutrient depletion, the inactive form associates with the EIF3 translation initiation complex. Upon mitogenic stimulatio
   1765..1858    -  protein_bind   attL2 (fragment): mutant version of attL; recombination site for the Gateway® LR reaction LR Clonase™
   1973..1996    +  promoter       Pc promoter (fragment): intI1 (promoter lies within the coding sequence); class 1 integron promoter
   2172..2228    +  CDS            GmR (fragment): gentamycin acetyltransferase; aacC1; confers resistance to gentamycin
   2235..3026    +  CDS            SmR: aminoglycoside adenylyltransferase (Murphy, 1985); aadA; confers resistance to spectinomycin and streptomycin
   3119..3707    +  rep_origin     ori: high-copy-number ColE1/pMB1/pBR322/pUC origin of replication
   3890..3982    +  CDS            lacI (fragment): lac repressor; lacI; The lac repressor binds to the lac operator to inhibit transcription in E. coli. This inhibition can be relieved by adding lactose or isopropyl-β-D-thiogalactopyranoside (IPTG).
   4037..4064    -  terminator     rrnB T2 terminator: transcription terminator T2 from the E. coli rrnB gene
   4196..4239    +  terminator     rrnB T1 terminator: Escherichia coli rrnB; transcription terminator T1 from the E. coli rrnB gene
>Addgene plasmid #70582 | R777-E298 Hs.RPS6KB1-nostop | depositor full sequence | sequence record 126031 | Full Sequence
TTAACGCTAGCATGGATGTTTTCCCAGTCACGACGTTGTAAAACGACGGCCAGTCTTAAAATTCGAGCTC
GGTCCGAGGATCCGAAATAATGATTTTATTTTGACTGATAGTGACCTGTTCGTTGCAACAAATTGATAAG
CAATGCTTTTTTATAATGCCAACTTTGTACAAAAAAGTTGGCACCATGAGGCGACGAAGGAGGCGGGACG
GCTTTTACCCAGCCCCGGACTTCCGGGACAGGGAAGCTGAGGACATGGCAGGAGTGTTTGACATAGACCT
GGACCAGCCAGAGGACGCGGGCTCTGAGGATGAGCTGGAGGAGGGGGGTCAGTTAAATGAAAGCATGGAC
CATGGGGGAGTTGGACCATATGAACTTGGCATGGAACATTGTGAGAAATTTGAAATCTCAGAAACTAGTG
TGAACAGAGGGCCAGAAAAAATCAGACCAGAATGTTTTGAGCTACTTCGGGTACTTGGTAAAGGGGGCTA
TGGAAAGGTTTTTCAAGTACGAAAAGTAACAGGAGCAAATACTGGGAAAATATTTGCCATGAAGGTGCTT
AAAAAGGCAATGATAGTAAGAAATGCTAAAGATACAGCTCATACAAAAGCAGAACGGAATATTCTGGAGG
AAGTAAAGCATCCCTTCATCGTGGATTTAATTTATGCCTTTCAGACTGGTGGAAAACTCTACCTCATCCT
TGAGTATCTCAGTGGAGGAGAACTATTTATGCAGTTAGAAAGAGAGGGAATATTTATGGAAGACACTGCC
TGCTTTTACTTGGCAGAAATCTCCATGGCTTTGGGGCATTTACATCAAAAGGGGATCATCTACAGAGACC
TGAAGCCGGAGAATATCATGCTTAATCACCAAGGTCATGTGAAACTAACAGACTTTGGACTATGCAAAGA
ATCTATTCATGATGGAACAGTCACACACACATTTTGTGGAACAATAGAGTACATGGCCCCTGAAATCTTG
ATGAGAAGTGGCCACAATCGTGCTGTGGATTGGTGGAGTTTGGGAGCATTAATGTATGACATGCTGACTG
GAGCACCCCCATTCACTGGGGAGAATAGAAAGAAAACAATTGACAAAATCCTCAAATGTAAACTCAATTT
GCCTCCCTACCTCACACAAGAAGCCAGAGATCTGCTTAAAAAGCTGCTGAAAAGAAATGCTGCTTCTCGT
CTGGGAGCTGGTCCTGGGGACGCTGGAGAAGTTCAAGCTCATCCATTCTTTAGACACATTAACTGGGAAG
AACTTCTGGCTCGAAAGGTGGAGCCCCCCTTTAAACCTCTGTTGCAATCTGAAGAGGATGTAAGTCAGTT
TGATTCCAAGTTTACACGTCAGACACCTGTCGACAGCCCAGATGACTCAACTCTCAGTGAAAGTGCCAAT
CAGGTCTTTCTGGGTTTTACATATGTGGCTCCATCTGTACTTGAAAGTGTGAAAGAAAAGTTTTCCTTTG
AACCAAAAATCCGATCACCTCGAAGATTTATTGGCAGCCCACGAACACCTGTCAGCCCAGTCAAATTTTC
TCCTGGGGATTTCTGGGGAAGAGGTGCTTCGGCCAGCACAGCAAATCCTCAGACACCTGTGGAATACCCA
ATGGAAACAAGTGGCATAGAGCAGATGGATGTGACAATGAGTGGGGAAGCATCGGCACCACTTCCAATAC
GACAGCCGAACTCTGGGCCATACAAAAAACAAGCTTTTCCCATGATCTCCAAACGGCCAGAGCACCTGCG
TATGAATCTATCAACTTTCTTGTACAAAGTTGGCATTATAGGAAAGCATTGCTTATCAATTTGTTGCAAC
GAACAGGTCACTATCAGTCAAAATAAAATCATTATTTGCATGCAAGCTTAGATCCTCTAGACCAGCCAGG
ACAGAAATGCCTCGACTTCGCTGCTACCCAAGGTTGCCGGGTGACGCACACCGTGGAAACGGATGAAGGC
ACGAACCCAGTGGACATAAGCCTGTTCGGTTCGTAAGCTGTAATGCAAGTAGCGTATGCGCTCACGCAAC
TGGTCCAGAACCTTGACCGAACGCAGCGGTGGTAACGGCGCAGTGGCGGTTTTCATGGCTTGTTATGACT
GTTTTTTTGGGGTACAGTCTATGCCTCGGGCATCCAAGCAGCAAGCGCGTTACGCCGTGGGTCGATGTTT
GATGTTATGGAGCAGCAACGATGTTACGCAGCAGGGCAGTCGCCCTAAAACAAAGTTAAACATTATGAGG
GAAGCGGTGATCGCCGAAGTATCGACTCAACTATCAGAGGTAGTTGGCGTCATCGAGCGCCATCTCGAAC
CGACGTTGCTGGCCGTACATTTGTACGGCTCCGCAGTGGATGGCGGCCTGAAGCCACACAGTGATATTGA
TTTGCTGGTTACGGTGACCGTAAGGCTTGATGAAACAACGCGGCGAGCTTTGATCAACGACCTTTTGGAA
ACTTCGGCTTCCCCTGGAGAGAGCGAGATTCTCCGCGCTGTAGAAGTCACCATTGTTGTGCACGACGACA
TCATTCCGTGGCGTTATCCAGCTAAGCGCGAACTGCAATTTGGAGAATGGCAGCGCAATGACATTCTTGC
AGGTATCTTCGAGCCAGCCACGATCGACATTGATCTGGCTATCTTGCTGACAAAAGCAAGAGAACATAGC
GTTGCCTTGGTAGGTCCAGCGGCGGAGGAACTCTTTGATCCGGTTCCTGAACAGGATCTATTTGAGGCGC
TAAATGAAACCTTAACGCTATGGAACTCGCCGCCCGACTGGGCTGGCGATGAGCGAAATGTAGTGCTTAC
GTTGTCCCGCATTTGGTACAGCGCAGTAACCGGCAAAATCGCGCCGAAGGATGTCGCTGCCGACTGGGCA
ATGGAGCGCCTGCCGGCCCAGTATCAGCCCGTCATACTTGAAGCTAGACAGGCTTATCTTGGACAAGAAG
AAGATCGCTTGGCCTCGCGCGCAGATCAGTTGGAAGAATTTGTCCACTACGTGAAAGGCGAGATCACCAA
GGTAGTCGGCAAATAACCCTCGAGCCACCCATGACCAAAATCCCTTAACGTGAGTTACGCGTCGTTCCAC
TGAGCGTCAGACCCCGTAGAAAAGATCAAAGGATCTTCTTGAGATCCTTTTTTTCTGCGCGTAATCTGCT
GCTTGCAAACAAAAAAACCACCGCTACCAGCGGTGGTTTGTTTGCCGGATCAAGAGCTACCAACTCTTTT
TCCGAAGGTAACTGGCTTCAGCAGAGCGCAGATACCAAATACTGTCCTTCTAGTGTAGCCGTAGTTAGGC
CACCACTTCAAGAACTCTGTAGCACCGCCTACATACCTCGCTCTGCTAATCCTGTTACCAGTGGCTGCTG
CCAGTGGCGATAAGTCGTGTCTTACCGGGTTGGACTCAAGACGATAGTTACCGGATAAGGCGCAGCGGTC
GGGCTGAACGGGGGGTTCGTGCACACAGCCCAGCTTGGAGCGAACGACCTACACCGAACTGAGATACCTA
CAGCGTGAGCATTGAGAAAGCGCCACGCTTCCCGAAGGGAGAAAGGCGGACAGGTATCCGGTAAGCGGCA
GGGTCGGAACAGGAGAGCGCACGAGGGAGCTTCCAGGGGGAAACGCCTGGTATCTTTATAGTCCTGTCGG
GTTTCGCCACCTCTGACTTGAGCGTCGATTTTTGTGATGCTCGTCAGGGGGGCGGAGCCTATGGAAAAAC
GCCAGCAACGCGGCCTTTTTACGGTTCCTGGCCTTTTGCTGGCCTTTTGCTCACATGTTCTTTCCTGCGT
TATCCCCTGATTCTGTGGATAACCGTATTACCGCCTTTGAGTGAGCTGATACCGCTCGCCGCAGCCGAAC
GACCGAGCGCAGCGAGTCAGTGAGCGAGGAAGCGGAAGAGCGCCCAATACGCAAACCGCCTCTCCCCGCG
CGTTGGCCGATTCATTAATGCAGCTGGCACGACAGGTTTCCCGACTGGAAAGCGGGCAGTGAGCGCAACG
CAATTAATACGCGTACCGCTAGCCAGGAAGAGTTTGTAGAAACGCAAAAAGGCCATCCGTCAGGATGGCC
TTCTGCTTAGTTTGATGCCTGGCAGTTTATGGCGGGCGTCCTGCCCGCCACCCTCCGGGCCGTTGCTTCA
CAACGTTCAAATCCGCTCCCGGCGGATTTGTCCTACTCAGGAGAGCGTTCACCGACAAACAACAGATAAA
ACGAAAGGCCCAGTCTTCCGACTGAGCCTTTCGTTTTATTTGATGCCTGGCAGTTCCCTACTCTCGCG
