>Addgene plasmid #70582 | R777-E298 Hs.RPS6KB1-nostop | addgene partial sequence | sequence record 132018 | pCR8_R1 5'-cgaaccgaacaggcttatgt-3'
GGTGTGCGTCACCCGGCAACCTTGGGTAGCAGCGAAGTCGAGGCATTTCTGTCCTGGCTGGTCTAGAGGA
TCTAAGCTTGCATGCAAATAATGATTTTATTTTGACTGATAGTGACCTGTTCGTTGCAACAAATTGATAA
GCAATGCTTTCCTATAATGCCAACTTTGTACAAGAAAGTTGATAGATTCATACGCAGGTGCTCTGGCCGT
TTGGAGATCATGGGAAAAGCTTGTTTTTTGTATGGCCCAGAGTTCGGCTGTCGTATTGGAAGTGGTGCCG
ATGCTTCCCCACTCATTGTCACATCCATCTGCTCTATGCCACTTGTTTCCATTGGGTATTCCACAGGTGT
CTGAGGATTTGCTGTGCTGGCCGAAGCACCTCTTCCCCAGAAATCCCCAGGAGAAAATTTGACTGGGCTG
ACAGGTGTTCGTGGGCTGCCAATAAATCTTCGAGGTGATCGGATTTTTGGTTCAAAGGAAAACTTTTCTT
TCACACTTTCAAGTACAGATGGAGCCACATATGTAAAACCCAGAAAGACCTGATTGGCACTTTCACTGAG
AGTTGAGTCATCTGGGCTGTCGACAGGTGTCTGACGTGTAAACTTGGAATCAAACTGACTTACATCCTCT
TCAGATTGCAACAGAGGTTTAAAGGGGGGCTCCACCTTTCGAGCCAGAAGTTCTTCCCAGTTAATGTGTC
TAAAGAATGGATGAGCTTGAACTTCTCCAGCGTCCCCAGGACCAGCTCCCAGACGAGAAGCAGCATTTCT
TTTCAGCAGCTTTTTAAGCAGATCTCTGGCTTCTTGTGTGAGGTAGGGAGGCAAATTGAGTTTACATTTG
AGGATTTTGTCAATTGTTTTCTTTCTATTCTCCCCAGTGAATGGGGGTGCTCCAGTCAGCATGTCATACA
TTAATGCTCCCAAACTCCACCAATCCACAGCACGATTGTGGCCACTTCTCATCAAGATTTCAGGGGCCAT
GTACTCTATTGTTCCACAAAATGTGTGTGTGACTGTTCCATCATGAATAGATTCTTTGCATAGTCCAAAG
TCTGTTAGTT
